Addgene plasmid #73039: pCDH-CB-Nluc-P2A-copGFP-T2A-Puro
Purpose: Express Nluc, copGFP dual reporter
Depositing lab: Kazuhiro Oka. Depositing organization: Baylor College of Medicine.
Backbone
  Vector backbone: pCDH-CMV-MCS
  Backbone manufacturer: Systembio
  Backbone size w/o insert (bp): 6677
  Total vector size (bp): 8668
  Modifications to backbone: ClaI/SalI fragment was replaced with CB promoter + MCS
  Vector type: Mammalian Expression, Lentiviral, Luciferase
  Selectable markers: Puromycin
Growth in bacteria
  Bacterial resistance: Ampicillin, 100 μg/mL
  Growth temperature: 37°C
  Growth strain: NEB Stable
  Copy number: High Copy
Gene/Insert
  Gene/Insert name: Nluc-P2A-copGFP-T2A-Puro
  Species: Synthetic
  Insert size (bp): 2019
  Promoter: chicken beta-actin CMV enhancer
  Cloning method: Restriction Enzyme; 5′ cloning site BamHI (not destroyed); 3′ cloning site EcoRI (not destroyed)
  Sequencing primers: 5′ CGGTGGTGGTGCAAATCAAA; 3′ CAACACCACGGAATTGTCAG
Terms and licenses: Academic/Nonprofit Terms; Industry Terms: Not Available to Industry
How to cite: pCDH-CB-Nluc-P2A-copGFP-T2A-Puro was a gift from Kazuhiro Oka (Addgene plasmid # 73039 ; http://n2t.net/addgene:73039 ; RRID:Addgene_73039)
