[The description below was written by a language model from this plasmid's Addgene catalogue record and pLannotate feature annotations shown in this document.]
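Description:
pCDH-CB-Nluc-P2A-copGFP-T2A-Puro is an 8,668 bp HIV-1-based lentiviral transfer plasmid for mammalian expression, built on the pCDH-CMV-MCS backbone. The original ClaI/SalI fragment was replaced with a CB promoter plus multiple cloning site. In bacteria it is maintained through a high-copy ColE1/pUC-type origin and selected with ampicillin via the AmpR (β-lactamase) cassette. The viral portion begins with an RSV promoter fused to a truncated 5' LTR, an arrangement that typically allows Tat-independent transcription of the genomic RNA in packaging cells. This is followed by the Ψ packaging signal with adjoining gag sequence, the Rev response element for nuclear export of unspliced RNA, and the cPPT/CTS element, which aids nuclear import of the reverse-transcribed genome. A second truncated LTR annotation, an SV40 poly(A) signal and an SV40 origin lie downstream of the cargo.

The payload is a synthetic 2,019 bp tricistronic cassette cloned between BamHI and EcoRI. It is driven by a hybrid of the CMV enhancer and the chicken β-actin promoter, with an SV40 intron upstream of the coding region. A single transcript encodes NanoLuc luciferase, copGFP and puromycin N-acetyltransferase. According to the construct name, these are separated by P2A and T2A self-cleaving peptides, so the three proteins should be produced separately from one open reading frame; the 2A elements themselves are not annotated in the feature table. A WPRE follows the cassette to enhance transcript stability and expression. The construct serves as a dual reporter: transduced cells can be tracked by bioluminescence and by green fluorescence, and stable populations can be enriched with puromycin.
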