Features (pLannotate 1.2.2; 29 found; start..end, strand, type, name):
      6..227     +  promoter       RSV promoter: Rous sarcoma virus enhancer/promoter
    234..414     +  LTR            5' LTR (truncated): truncated 5' long terminal repeat (LTR) from HIV-1
    458..583     +  misc_feature   HIV-1 Ψ: packaging signal of human immunodeficiency virus type 1
    567..905     +  CDS            HIV-1 gag (fragment): gag protein from human immunodeficiency virus 1; gag
   1025..1361    +  ncRNA          RRE: Accession: RF00036 - HIV Rev response element
   1397..1786    +  CDS            env (fragment): ENV_HV1H2 - Experimental evidence at protein level: Swiss-Prot protein existence level 1. [Transmembrane protein gp41]: Acts as a class I viral fusion protein. Under the current model, the protein has at least 3 conformational states: pre-fusion native state, pre-hairpin intermediate state, and post-fusion hairpin state. During fusion of viral and target intracellular membranes, the coiled coil regions (heptad repeats) assume a trimer-of-hairpins structure, positioning the fusion peptide in close proximity to the C-terminal region of the ectodomain. The formation of this structure appears to d
   1798..1915    +  misc_feature   cPPT/CTS: central polypurine tract and central termination sequence of HIV-1
   1941..2219    +  enhancer       CMV enhancer (fragment): human cytomegalovirus immediate early enhancer
   2226..2495    +  promoter       chicken β-actin promoter: No description available
   2509..2525    +  misc_feature   MCS (fragment): pBluescript multiple cloning site
   2567..2663    +  intron         SV40 intron: modified SV40 intron with splice donor and acceptor sites
   2741..3253    +  CDS            Nluc: NanoLuc® luciferase human codon-optimized
   3348..4012    +  CDS            CopGFP (fragment): green fluorescent protein 2 from Pontellina plumata, also known as ppluGFP2 (Shagin et al., 2004)
   4151..4750    +  CDS            PuroR: puromycin N-acetyltransferase; pac from Streptomyces alboniger; confers resistance to puromycin
   4763..5351    +  misc_feature   WPRE: woodchuck hepatitis virus posttranscriptional regulatory element
   5346..5453    +  CDS            nef (fragment): NEF_SIVS4 - Experimental evidence at protein level: Swiss-Prot protein existence level 1. Interferes with TCR signaling from the cell membrane. Interacts with CD247/TCRZ (TCR zeta chain) and exert potent down- regulation of cell surface TCR/CD3 complexes. From Simian immunodeficiency virus (isolate F236/smH4) (SIV-sm) (Simian immunodeficiency virus sooty mangabey monkey).
   5478..5658    +  LTR            5' LTR (truncated): truncated 5' long terminal repeat (LTR) from HIV-1
   5730..5851    +  polyA_signal   SV40 poly(A) signal: SV40 polyadenylation signal
   5870..6005    +  rep_origin     SV40 ori: SV40 origin of replication
   6067..6083    -  protein_bind   lac operator: The lac repressor binds to the lac operator to inhibit transcription in E. coli. This inhibition can be relieved by adding lactose or isopropyl-β-D-thiogalactopyranoside (IPTG). lac repressor encoded by lacI
   6091..6121    -  promoter       lac promoter: promoter for the E. coli lac operon
   6136..6157    -  protein_bind   CAP binding site: CAP binding activates transcription in the presence of cAMP. E. coli catabolite activator protein
   6170..6262    -  CDS            lacI (fragment): lac repressor; lacI; The lac repressor binds to the lac operator to inhibit transcription in E. coli. This inhibition can be relieved by adding lactose or isopropyl-β-D-thiogalactopyranoside (IPTG).
   6445..7033    -  rep_origin     ori: high-copy-number ColE1/pMB1/pBR322/pUC origin of replication
   7204..8064    -  CDS            AmpR: β-lactamase; bla; confers resistance to ampicillin, carbenicillin, and related antibiotics
   8065..8169    -  promoter       AmpR promoter: bla
   8264..8299    +  CDS            rop (fragment): Rop protein, which maintains plasmids at low copy number; rop
   8401..8500    +  misc_feature   bom (fragment): basis of mobility region from pBR322
   8506..8660    -  CDS            lacZα (fragment): LacZα fragment of β-galactosidase; lacZ fragment
>Addgene plasmid #73039 | pCDH-CB-Nluc-P2A-copGFP-T2A-Puro | depositor full sequence | sequence record 136043 | pCDH-CB-Nluc-P2A-copGFP-T2A-Puro sequence 8668 bps
ACGCGTGTAGTCTTATGCAATACTCTTGTAGTCTTGCAACATGGTAACGATGAGTTAGCAACATGCCTTA
CAAGGAGAGAAAAAGCACCGTGCATGCCGATTGGTGGAAGTAAGGTGGTACGATCGTGCCTTATTAGGAA
GGCAACAGACGGGTCTGACATGGATTGGACGAACCACTGAATTGCCGCATTGCAGAGATATTGTATTTAA
GTGCCTAGCTCGATACAATAAACGGGTCTCTCTGGTTAGACCAGATCTGAGCCTGGGAGCTCTCTGGCTA
ACTAGGGAACCCACTGCTTAAGCCTCAATAAAGCTTGCCTTGAGTGCTTCAAGTAGTGTGTGCCCGTCTG
TTGTGTGACTCTGGTAACTAGAGATCCCTCAGACCCTTTTAGTCAGTGTGGAAAATCTCTAGCAGTGGCG
CCCGAACAGGGACCTGAAAGCGAAAGGGAAACCAGAGCTCTCTCGACGCAGGACTCGGCTTGCTGAAGCG
CGCACGGCAAGAGGCGAGGGGCGGCGACTGGTGAGTACGCCAAAAATTTTGACTAGCGGAGGCTAGAAGG
AGAGAGATGGGTGCGAGAGCGTCAGTATTAAGCGGGGGAGAATTAGATCGCGATGGGAAAAAATTCGGTT
AAGGCCAGGGGGAAAGAAAAAATATAAATTAAAACATATAGTATGGGCAAGCAGGGAGCTAGAACGATTC
GCAGTTAATCCTGGCCTGTTAGAAACATCAGAAGGCTGTAGACAAATACTGGGACAGCTACAACCATCCC
TTCAGACAGGATCAGAAGAACTTAGATCATTATATAATACAGTAGCAACCCTCTATTGTGTGCATCAAAG
GATAGAGATAAAAGACACCAAGGAAGCTTTAGACAAGATAGAGGAAGAGCAAAACAAAAGTAAGACCACC
GCACAGCAAGCGGCCACTGATCTTCAGACCTGGAGGAGGAGATATGAGGGACAATTGGAGAAGTGAATTA
TATAAATATAAAGTAGTAAAAATTGAACCATTAGGAGTAGCACCCACCAAGGCAAAGAGAAGAGTGGTGC
AGAGAGAAAAAAGAGCAGTGGGAATAGGAGCTTTGTTCCTTGGGTTCTTGGGAGCAGCAGGAAGCACTAT
GGGCGCAGCCTCAATGACGCTGACGGTACAGGCCAGACAATTATTGTCTGGTATAGTGCAGCAGCAGAAC
AATTTGCTGAGGGCTATTGAGGCGCAACAGCATCTGTTGCAACTCACAGTCTGGGGCATCAAGCAGCTCC
AGGCAAGAATCCTGGCTGTGGAAAGATACCTAAAGGATCAACAGCTCCTGGGGATTTGGGGTTGCTCTGG
AAAACTCATTTGCACCACTGCTGTGCCTTGGAATGCTAGTTGGAGTAATAAATCTCTGGAACAGATTGGA
ATCACACGACCTGGATGGAGTGGGACAGAGAAATTAACAATTACACAAGCTTAATACACTCCTTAATTGA
AGAATCGCAAAACCAGCAAGAAAAGAATGAACAAGAATTATTGGAATTAGATAAATGGGCAAGTTTGTGG
AATTGGTTTAACATAACAAATTGGCTGTGGTATATAAAATTATTCATAATGATAGTAGGAGGCTTGGTAG
GTTTAAGAATAGTTTTTGCTGTACTTTCTATAGTGAATAGAGTTAGGCAGGGATATTCACCATTATCGTT
TCAGACCCACCTCCCAACCCCGAGGGGACCCGACAGGCCCGAAGGAATAGAAGAAGAAGGTGGAGAGAGA
GACAGAGACAGATCCATTCGATTAGTGAACGGATCTCGACGGTTAACTTTTAAAAGAAAAGGGGGGATTG
GGGGGTACAGTGCAGGGGAAAGAATAGTAGACATAATAGCAACAGACATACAAACTAAAGAATTACAAAA
ACAAATTACAAAAATTCAAAATTTTATCGATTAATTAAGGTACCTCTGGTCGTTACATAACTTACGGTAA
ATGGCCCGCCTGGCTGACCGCCCAACGACCCCGCCCATTGACGTCAATAATGACGTATGTTCCCATAGTA
ACGCCAATAGGGACTTTCCATTGACGTCAATGGGTGGAGTATTTACGGTAAACTGCCCACTTGGCAGTAC
ATCAAGTGTATCATATGCCAAGTACGCCCCCTATTGACGTCAATGACGGTAAATGGCCCGCCTGGCATTA
TGCCCAGTACATGACCTTATGGGACTTTCCTACTTGGCAGTACATCTACTCGAGGCCACGTTCTGCTTCA
CTCTCCCCATCTCCCCCCCCTCCCCACCCCCAATTTTGTATTTATTTATTTTTTAATTATTTTGTGCAGC
GATGGGGGCGGGGGGGGGGGGGGGGGGGGCGCGCGCCAGGCGGGGCGGGGCGGGGCGAGGGGCGGGGCGG
GGCGAGGCGGAGAGGTGCGGCGGCAGCCAATCAGAGCGGCGCGCTCCGAAAGTTTCCTTTTATGGCGAGG
CGGCGGCGGCGGCGGCCCTATAAAAAGCGAAGCGCGCGGCGGGCGGGAGCGGGATCAGCCACCGCGGTGG
CGGCCCTAGAGTCGATCGAGGAACTGAAAAACCAGAAAGTTAACTGGTAAGTTTAGTCTTTTTGTCTTTT
ATTTCAGGTCCCCGATCCGGTGGTGGTGCAAATCAAAGAACTGCTCCTCAGTGGATGTTGCCTTTACTTC
TAGGCCTGTACGGAAGTGTTACTTCTGCTCTAAAAGCTGCGGAATTGTACCCGCGGCCGATCCACCGGTC
GGGATCCACCATGGTCTTCACACTCGAAGATTTCGTTGGGGACTGGCGACAGACAGCCGGCTACAACCTG
GACCAAGTCCTTGAACAGGGAGGTGTGTCCAGTTTGTTTCAGAATCTCGGGGTGTCCGTAACTCCGATCC
AAAGGATTGTCCTGAGCGGTGAAAATGGGCTGAAGATCGACATCCATGTCATCATCCCGTATGAAGGTCT
GAGCGGCGACCAAATGGGCCAGATCGAAAAAATTTTTAAGGTGGTGTACCCTGTGGATGATCATCACTTT
AAGGTGATCCTGCACTATGGCACACTGGTAATCGACGGGGTTACGCCGAACATGATCGACTATTTCGGAC
GGCCGTATGAAGGCATCGCCGTGTTCGACGGCAAAAAGATCACTGTAACAGGGACCCTGTGGAACGGCAA
CAAAATTATCGACGAGCGCCTGATCAACCCCGACGGCTCCCTGCTGTTCCGAGTAACCATCAACGGAGTG
ACCGGCTGGCGGCTGTGCGAACGCATTCTGGCGAAGCTTGGAAGCGGAGCTACTAACTTCAGCCTGCTGA
AGCAGGCTGGAGACGTGGAGGAGAACCCTGGACCTATGGAGAGCGACGAGAGCGGCCTGCCCGCCATGGA
GATCGAGTGCCGCATCACCGGCACCCTGAACGGCGTGGAGTTCGAGCTGGTGGGCGGCGGAGAGGGCACC
CCCAAGCAGGGCCGCATGACCAACAAGATGAAGAGCACCAAAGGCGCCCTGACCTTCAGCCCCTACCTGC
TGAGCCACGTGATGGGCTACGGCTTCTACCACTTCGGCACCTACCCCAGCGGCTACGAGAACCCCTTCCT
GCACGCCATCAACAACGGCGGCTACACCAACACCCGCATCGAGAAGTACGAGGACGGCGGCGTGCTGCAC
GTGAGCTTCAGCTACCGCTACGAGGCCGGCCGCGTGATCGGCGACTTCAAGGTGGTGGGCACCGGCTTCC
CCGAGGACAGCGTGATCTTCACCGACAAGATCATCCGCAGCAACGCCACCGTGGAGCACCTGCACCCCAT
GGGCGATAACGTGCTGGTGGGCAGCTTCGCCCGCACCTTCAGCCTGCGCGACGGCGGCTACTACAGCTTC
GTGGTGGACAGCCACATGCACTTCAAGAGCGCCATCCACCCCAGCATCCTGCAGAACGGGGGCCCCATGT
TCGCCTTCCGCCGCGTGGAGGAGCTGCACAGCAACACCGAGCTGGGCATCGTGGAGTACCAGCACGCCTT
CAAGACCCCCATTGCCTTCGCCAGATCCCGCGCTCAGTCGTCCAATTCTGCCGTGGACGGCACCGCCGGA
CCCGGCTCCACCGGATCTCGCGTCGACGGCAGTGGAGAGGGCAGAGGAAGTCTGCTAACATGCGGTGACG
TCGAGGAGAATCCTGGCCCAATGACCGAGTACAAGCCCACGGTGCGCCTCGCCACCCGCGACGACGTCCC
CAGGGCCGTACGCACCCTCGCCGCCGCGTTCGCCGACTACCCCGCCACGCGCCACACCGTCGATCCGGAC
CGCCACATCGAGCGGGTCACCGAGCTGCAAGAACTCTTCCTCACGCGCGTCGGGCTCGACATCGGCAAGG
TGTGGGTCGCGGACGACGGCGCCGCGGTGGCGGTCTGGACCACGCCGGAGAGCGTCGAAGCGGGGGCGGT
GTTCGCCGAGATCGGCCCGCGCATGGCCGAGTTGAGCGGTTCCCGGCTGGCCGCGCAGCAACAGATGGAA
GGCCTCCTGGCGCCGCACCGGCCCAAGGAGCCCGCGTGGTTCCTGGCCACCGTCGGCGTCTCGCCCGACC
ACCAGGGCAAGGGTCTGGGCAGCGCCGTCGTGCTCCCCGGAGTGGAGGCGGCCGAGCGCGCCGGGGTGCC
CGCCTTCCTGGAGACCTCCGCGCCCCGCAACCTCCCCTTCTACGAGCGGCTCGGCTTCACCGTCACCGCC
GACGTCGAGGTGCCCGAAGGACCGCGCACCTGGTGCATGACCCGCAAGCCCGGTGCCTGAGAATTCGTCG
ACAATCAACCTCTGGATTACAAAATTTGTGAAAGATTGACTGGTATTCTTAACTATGTTGCTCCTTTTAC
GCTATGTGGATACGCTGCTTTAATGCCTTTGTATCATGCTATTGCTTCCCGTATGGCTTTCATTTTCTCC
TCCTTGTATAAATCCTGGTTGCTGTCTCTTTATGAGGAGTTGTGGCCCGTTGTCAGGCAACGTGGCGTGG
TGTGCACTGTGTTTGCTGACGCAACCCCCACTGGTTGGGGCATTGCCACCACCTGTCAGCTCCTTTCCGG
GACTTTCGCTTTCCCCCTCCCTATTGCCACGGCGGAACTCATCGCCGCCTGCCTTGCCCGCTGCTGGACA
GGGGCTCGGCTGTTGGGCACTGACAATTCCGTGGTGTTGTCGGGGAAATCATCGTCCTTTCCTTGGCTGC
TCGCCTGTGTTGCCACCTGGATTCTGCGCGGGACGTCCTTCTGCTACGTCCCTTCGGCCCTCAATCCAGC
GGACCTTCCTTCCCGCGGCCTGCTGCCGGCTCTGCGGCCTCTTCCGCGTCTTCGCCTTCGCCCTCAGACG
AGTCGGATCTCCCTTTGGGCCGCCTCCCCGCCTGGTACCTTTAAGACCAATGACTTACAAGGCAGCTGTA
GATCTTAGCCACTTTTTAAAAGAAAAGGGGGGACTGGAAGGGCTAATTCACTCCCAACGAAAATAAGATC
TGCTTTTTGCTTGTACTGGGTCTCTCTGGTTAGACCAGATCTGAGCCTGGGAGCTCTCTGGCTAACTAGG
GAACCCACTGCTTAAGCCTCAATAAAGCTTGCCTTGAGTGCTTCAAGTAGTGTGTGCCCGTCTGTTGTGT
GACTCTGGTAACTAGAGATCCCTCAGACCCTTTTAGTCAGTGTGGAAAATCTCTAGCAGTAGTAGTTCAT
GTCATCTTATTATTCAGTATTTATAACTTGCAAAGAAATGAATATCAGAGAGTGAGAGGAACTTGTTTAT
TGCAGCTTATAATGGTTACAAATAAAGCAATAGCATCACAAATTTCACAAATAAAGCATTTTTTTCACTG
CATTCTAGTTGTGGTTTGTCCAAACTCATCAATGTATCTTATCATGTCTGGCTCTAGCTATCCCGCCCCT
AACTCCGCCCAGTTCCGCCCATTCTCCGCCCCATGGCTGACTAATTTTTTTTATTTATGCAGAGGCCGAG
GCCGCCTCGGCCTCTGAGCTATTCCAGAAGTAGTGAGGAGGCTTTTTTGGAGGCCTAGACTTTTGCAGAG
ACGGCCCAAATTCGTAATCATGGTCATAGCTGTTTCCTGTGTGAAATTGTTATCCGCTCACAATTCCACA
CAACATACGAGCCGGAAGCATAAAGTGTAAAGCCTGGGGTGCCTAATGAGTGAGCTAACTCACATTAATT
GCGTTGCGCTCACTGCCCGCTTTCCAGTCGGGAAACCTGTCGTGCCAGCTGCATTAATGAATCGGCCAAC
GCGCGGGGAGAGGCGGTTTGCGTATTGGGCGCTCTTCCGCTTCCTCGCTCACTGACTCGCTGCGCTCGGT
CGTTCGGCTGCGGCGAGCGGTATCAGCTCACTCAAAGGCGGTAATACGGTTATCCACAGAATCAGGGGAT
AACGCAGGAAAGAACATGTGAGCAAAAGGCCAGCAAAAGGCCAGGAACCGTAAAAAGGCCGCGTTGCTGG
CGTTTTTCCATAGGCTCCGCCCCCCTGACGAGCATCACAAAAATCGACGCTCAAGTCAGAGGTGGCGAAA
CCCGACAGGACTATAAAGATACCAGGCGTTTCCCCCTGGAAGCTCCCTCGTGCGCTCTCCTGTTCCGACC
CTGCCGCTTACCGGATACCTGTCCGCCTTTCTCCCTTCGGGAAGCGTGGCGCTTTCTCATAGCTCACGCT
GTAGGTATCTCAGTTCGGTGTAGGTCGTTCGCTCCAAGCTGGGCTGTGTGCACGAACCCCCCGTTCAGCC
CGACCGCTGCGCCTTATCCGGTAACTATCGTCTTGAGTCCAACCCGGTAAGACACGACTTATCGCCACTG
GCAGCAGCCACTGGTAACAGGATTAGCAGAGCGAGGTATGTAGGCGGTGCTACAGAGTTCTTGAAGTGGT
GGCCTAACTACGGCTACACTAGAAGGACAGTATTTGGTATCTGCGCTCTGCTGAAGCCAGTTACCTTCGG
AAAAAGAGTTGGTAGCTCTTGATCCGGCAAACAAACCACCGCTGGTAGCGGTGGTTTTTTTGTTTGCAAG
CAGCAGATTACGCGCAGAAAAAAAGGATCTCAAGAAGATCCTTTGATCTTTTCTACGGGGTCTGACGCTC
AGTGGAACGAAAACTCACGTTAAGGGATTTTGGTCATGAGATTATCAAAAAGGATCTTCACCTAGATCCT
TTTAAATTAAAAATGAAGTTTTAAATCAATCTAAAGTATATATGAGTAAACTTGGTCTGACAGTTACCAA
TGCTTAATCAGTGAGGCACCTATCTCAGCGATCTGTCTATTTCGTTCATCCATAGTTGCCTGACTCCCCG
TCGTGTAGATAACTACGATACGGGAGGGCTTACCATCTGGCCCCAGTGCTGCAATGATACCGCGAGACCC
ACGCTCACCGGCTCCAGATTTATCAGCAATAAACCAGCCAGCCGGAAGGGCCGAGCGCAGAAGTGGTCCT
GCAACTTTATCCGCCTCCATCCAGTCTATTAATTGTTGCCGGGAAGCTAGAGTAAGTAGTTCGCCAGTTA
ATAGTTTGCGCAACGTTGTTGCCATTGCTACAGGCATCGTGGTGTCACGCTCGTCGTTTGGTATGGCTTC
ATTCAGCTCCGGTTCCCAACGATCAAGGCGAGTTACATGATCCCCCATGTTGTGCAAAAAAGCGGTTAGC
TCCTTCGGTCCTCCGATCGTTGTCAGAAGTAAGTTGGCCGCAGTGTTATCACTCATGGTTATGGCAGCAC
TGCATAATTCTCTTACTGTCATGCCATCCGTAAGATGCTTTTCTGTGACTGGTGAGTACTCAACCAAGTC
ATTCTGAGAATAGTGTATGCGGCGACCGAGTTGCTCTTGCCCGGCGTCAATACGGGATAATACCGCGCCA
CATAGCAGAACTTTAAAAGTGCTCATCATTGGAAAACGTTCTTCGGGGCGAAAACTCTCAAGGATCTTAC
CGCTGTTGAGATCCAGTTCGATGTAACCCACTCGTGCACCCAACTGATCTTCAGCATCTTTTACTTTCAC
CAGCGTTTCTGGGTGAGCAAAAACAGGAAGGCAAAATGCCGCAAAAAAGGGAATAAGGGCGACACGGAAA
TGTTGAATACTCATACTCTTCCTTTTTCAATATTATTGAAGCATTTATCAGGGTTATTGTCTCATGAGCG
GATACATATTTGAATGTATTTAGAAAAATAAACAAATAGGGGTTCCGCGCACATTTCCCCGAAAAGTGCC
ACCTGACGTCTAAGAAACCATTATTATCATGACATTAACCTATAAAAATAGGCGTATCACGAGGCCCTTT
CGTCTCGCGCGTTTCGGTGATGACGGTGAAAACCTCTGACACATGCAGCTCCCGGAGACGGTCACAGCTT
GTCTGTAAGCGGATGCCGGGAGCAGACAAGCCCGTCAGGGCGCGTCAGCGGGTGTTGGCGGGTGTCGGGG
CTGGCTTAACTATGCGGCATCAGAGCAGATTGTACTGAGAGTGCACCATATGCGGTGTGAAATACCGCAC
AGATGCGTAAGGAGAAAATACCGCATCAGGCGCCATTCGCCATTCAGGCTGCGCAACTGTTGGGAAGGGC
GATCGGTGCGGGCCTCTTCGCTATTACGCCAGCTGGCGAAAGGGGGATGTGCTGCAAGGCGATTAAGTTG
GGTAACGCCAGGGTTTTCCCAGTCACGACGTTGTAAAACGACGGCCAGTGCCAAGCTG
