>Addgene plasmid #73039 | pCDH-CB-Nluc-P2A-copGFP-T2A-Puro | addgene partial sequence | sequence record 136040 | pcDL-F 5'-GTTGCCTTTACTTCTAGGCCT-3'
AAAAAATTTTTAAGGTGGTGTACCCTGTGGATGATCATCACTTTAAGGTGATCCTGCACTATGGCACACT
GGTAATCGACGGGGTTACGCCGAACATGATCGACTATTTCGGACGGCCGTATGAAGGCATCGCCGTGTTC
GACGGCAAAAAGATCACTGTAACAGGGACCCTGTGGAACGGCAACAAAATTATCGACGAGCGCCTGATCA
ACCCCGACGGCTCCCTGCTGTTCCGAGTAACCATCAACGGAGTGACCGGCTGGCGGCTGTGCGAACGCAT
TCTGGCGAAGCTTGGAAGCGGAGCTACTAACTTCAGCCTGCTGAAGCAGGCTGGAGACGTGGAGGAGAAC
CCTGGACCTATGGAGAGCGACGAGAGCGGCCTGCCCGCCATGGAGATCGAGTGCCGCATCACCGGCACCC
TGAACGGCGTGGAGTTCGAGCTGGTGGGCGGCGGAGAGGGCACCCCCAA
