>Addgene plasmid #73039 | pCDH-CB-Nluc-P2A-copGFP-T2A-Puro | addgene partial sequence | sequence record 136041 | WPRE-R 5'-CATAGCGTAAAAGGAGCAACA-3'
AATTTTGTAATCCAGAGGTTGATTGTCGACGAATTCTCAGGCACCGGGCTTGCGGGTCATGCACCAGGTG
CGCGGTCCTTCGGGCACCTCGACGTCGGCGGTGACGGTGAAGCCGAGCCGCTCGTAGAAGGGGAGGTTGC
GGGGCGCGGAGGTCTCCAGGAAGGCGGGCACCCCGGCGCGCTCGGCCGCCTCCACTCCGGGGAGCACGAC
GGCGCTGCCCAGACCCTTGCCCTGGTGGTCGGGCGAGACGCCGACGGTGGCCAGGAACCACGCGGGCTCC
TTGGGCCGGTGCGGCGCCAGGAGGCCTTCCATCTGTTGCTGCGCGGCCAGCCGGGAACCGCTCAACTCGG
CCATGCGCGGGCCGATCTCGGCGAACACCGCCCCCGCTTCGACGCTCTCCGGCGTGGTCCAGACCGCCAC
CGCGGCGCCGTCGTCCGCGACCCACACCTTGCCGATGTCGAGCCCGACGCGCGTGAGGAAGAGTTCTTGC
AGCTCGGTGACCCGCTCGATGTGGCGGTCCGGATCGACGGTGTGGCGCGTGGCGGGGTAGTCGGCGAACG
CGGCGGCGAGGGTGCGTACGGCCCTGGGGACGTCGTCGCGGGTGGCGAGGCGCACCGTGGGCTTGTACTC
GGTCATTGGGCCAGGATTCTCCTCGACGTCACCGCATGTTAGCAGACTTCCTCTGCCCTCTCCACTGCCG
TCGACGCGAGATCCGGTGGAGCCGGGTCCGGCGGTGCCGTCCACGGCAGAATTGGACGACTGAGCGCGGG
ATCTGGCGAAGGCAATGGGGGTCTTGAAGGCGTGCTGGTACTCCACGATGCCCAGCTCGGTGTTGCTG
