>Addgene plasmid #73039 | pCDH-CB-Nluc-P2A-copGFP-T2A-Puro | addgene partial sequence | sequence record 136042 | CAG_enh-R 5'-AACGCCAATAGGGACTTTCC-3'
CTGCCCACTTGGCAGTACATCAAGTGTATCATATGCCAAGTACGCCCCCTATTGACGTCAATGACGGTAA
ATGGCCCGCCTGGCATTATGCCCAGTACATGACCTTATGGGACTTTCCTACTTGGCAGTACATCTACTCG
AGGCCACGTTCTGCTTCACTCTCCCCATCTCCCCCCCCTCCCCACCCCCAATTTTGTATTTATTTATTTT
TTAATTATTTTGTGCAGCGATGGGGGCGGGGGGGGGGGGGGG
